Addgene plasmid #152350: pGBW-m4133545
Purpose: Mammalian expression plasmid for SARS-CoV-2 leader protein
Depositing lab: Ginkgo Bioworks & Benjie Chen. Depositing organization: Ginkgo Bioworks.
Backbone
  Vector backbone: pTwist_CMV_6
  Backbone size w/o insert (bp): 4180
  Vector type: Mammalian Expression
Growth in bacteria
  Bacterial resistance: Ampicillin, 100 μg/mL
  Growth temperature: 37°C
  Growth strain: DH5alpha
  Copy number: High Copy
Gene/Insert
  Gene/Insert name: SARS-CoV-2 leader protein
  Species: Severe acute respiratory syndrome coronavirus 2
  Insert size (bp): 536
  Mutation: wt
  Entrez Gene: ORF1ab (a.k.a. GU280_gp01)
  Promoter: CMV
  Tag / fusion protein: Cleavable TEV;S-tag (C terminal on backbone)
  Cloning method: Unknown
Resource information
  A portion of this plasmid was derived from a plasmid made by: GinkgoBioworks
Depositor comments: NCBI reference sequence: YP_009725297.1
How to cite: pGBW-m4133545 was a gift from Ginkgo Bioworks & Benjie Chen (Addgene plasmid # 152350 ; http://n2t.net/addgene:152350 ; RRID:Addgene_152350)
