[The description below was written by a language model from this plasmid's Addgene catalogue record and pLannotate feature annotations shown in this document.]
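Description:
pGBW-m4133545 is a mammalian expression plasmid built on the pTwist_CMV_6 backbone to express the SARS-CoV-2 leader protein, the N-terminal cleavage product of the ORF1ab polyprotein (commonly called nsp1). The insert is recorded as wild type, about 536 bp. In the 4,794 nt depositor sequence it corresponds to a roughly 540 bp coding feature at the start of the record. The automated annotation matches this feature to a fragment of the SARS-CoV-2 replicase polyprotein 1a. The nsp10 text attached to that match is generic text from the polyprotein database entry and does not describe this insert. The catalogue lists a C-terminal fusion supplied by the backbone, consisting of a TEV protease cleavage site followed by an S-tag. This would allow detection or affinity capture of the protein and removal of the tag, although neither element is annotated separately in the feature table.

Transcription is driven by CMV immediate-early elements: a CMV enhancer followed by sequences annotated as a CMV promoter fragment and a truncated CMVd2 promoter. These lie at the end of the circular sequence, just upstream of the coding region. An SV40 polyadenylation signal lies downstream of the insert, though it is annotated on the reverse strand. The expression unit is flanked by 5' and 3' β-globin insulator sequences. T7 and rrnG terminators and an upstream synthetic poly(A) signal are also present, and they presumably limit read-through transcription from neighbouring regions. In E. coli the plasmid is maintained through a high-copy ColE1/pUC-type origin and selected with ampicillin via the AmpR β-lactamase gene. No mammalian selection marker is annotated, so the design appears suited to transient transfection. The record states no purpose beyond expression of this viral protein in mammalian cells.
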