Features (pLannotate 1.2.2; 16 found; start..end, strand, type, name):
      5..544     +  CDS            R1A_SARS2 (fragment) (sequence partly withheld): Experimental evidence at protein level: Swiss-Prot protein existence level 1. [Non-structural protein 10]: Plays a pivotal role in viral transcription by stimulating both nsp14 3'-5' exoribonuclease and nsp16 2'-O-methyltransferase activities. Therefore plays an essential role in viral mRNAs cap methylation. From Severe acute respiratory syndrome coronavirus 2 (2019-nCoV) (SARS-CoV-2).
    663..784     -  polyA_signal   SV40 poly(A) signal: SV40 polyadenylation signal
    807..876     -  CDS            large T antigen (fragment): large T antigen from SV40 (simian virus 40)
    899..945     +  terminator     T7 terminator: transcription terminator for bacteriophage T7 RNA polymerase
    975..1111    +  terminator     rrnG terminator: transcription terminator from the E. coli ribosomal RNA rrnG operon (Albrechtsen et al., 1991)
   1156..1227    +  misc_feature   3' β-globin insulator: insulator downstream of the human β-globin locus (Farrell et al., 2002)
   1453..2041    -  rep_origin     ori: high-copy-number ColE1/pMB1/pBR322/pUC origin of replication
   2213..2277    -  CDS            bla(M) (fragment): β-lactamase lacking the signal sequence; bla(M); allows cytosolic expression of β-lactamase
   2787..3647    +  CDS            AmpR: β-lactamase; bla; confers resistance to ampicillin, carbenicillin, and related antibiotics
   3660..3796    +  terminator     rrnG terminator: transcription terminator from the E. coli ribosomal RNA rrnG operon (Albrechtsen et al., 1991)
   3948..4019    +  misc_feature   5' β-globin insulator: insulator upstream of the human β-globin locus (Farrell et al., 2002)
   4024..4070    -  terminator     T7 terminator: transcription terminator for bacteriophage T7 RNA polymerase
   4088..4136    -  polyA_signal   poly(A) signal: synthetic polyadenylation signal
   4217..4520    +  enhancer       CMV enhancer: human cytomegalovirus immediate early enhancer
   4593..4610    -  promoter       CMV promoter (fragment): human cytomegalovirus (CMV) immediate early promoter
   4673..4724    +  promoter       CMVd2 promoter: truncated human cytomegalovirus (CMV) immediate early promoter that yields moderately reduced expression relative to the full-length promoter
>Addgene plasmid #152350 | pGBW-m4133545 | depositor full sequence | sequence record 295362 | Full Sequence
CACCATGGAGTCTCTCGTTCCCGGCTTTAAT
[348 nt withheld, positions 32-379]
AACGGAAATAAGGGGGCTGGTGGCCATAGCTATGGGGCAGACCTGAAGTCTTTCGATCTGGGCGACGAGC
TGGGCACCGACCCATATGAGGATTTCCAGGAAAACTGGAACACAAAACACAGCTCCGGGGTAACTCGCGA
GCTAATGCGAGAATTGAATGGAGGGGAAAACCTTTACTTTCAGTCGAAAGAAACCGCGGCAGCTAAGTTC
GAGAGGCAGCACATGGACAGTTAAGCTAGCTTGACTGACTGAGATACAGCGTACCTTCAGCTCACAGACA
TGATAAGATACATTGATGAGTTTGGACAAACCACAACTAGAATGCAGTGAAAAAAATGCTTTATTTGTGA
AATTTGTGATGCTATTGCTTTATTTGTAACCATTATAAGCTGCAATAAACAAGTTAACAACAACAATTGC
ATTCATTTTATGTTTCAGGTTCAGGGGGAGGTGTGGGAGGTTTTTTAAAGCAAGTAAAACCTCTACAAAT
GTGGTATTGGCCCATCTCTATCGGTATCGTAGCATAACCCCTTGGGGCCTCTAAACGGGTCTTGAGGGGT
TTTTTGTGCCCCTCGGGCCGGATTGCTATCTACCGGCATTGGCGCAGAAAAAAATGCCTGATGCGACGCT
GCGCGTCTTATACTCCCACATATGCCAGATTCAGCAACGGATACGGCTTCCCCAACTTGCCCACTTCCAT
ACGTGTCCTCCTTACCAGAAATTTATCCTTAAGGTCGTCAGCTATCCTGCAGGCGATCTCTCGATTTCGA
TCAAGACATTCCTTTAATGGTCTTTTCTGGACACCACTAGGGGTCAGAAGTAGTTCATCAAACTTTCTTC
CCTCCCTAATCTCATTGGTTACCTTGGGCTATCGAAACTTAATTAACCAGTCAAGTCAGCTACTTGGCGA
GATCGACTTGTCTGGGTTTCGACTACGCTCAGAATTGCGTCAGTCAAGTTCGATCTGGTCCTTGCTATTG
CACCCGTTCTCCGATTACGAGTTTCATTTAAATCATGTGAGCAAAAGGCCAGCAAAAGGCCAGGAACCGT
AAAAAGGCCGCGTTGCTGGCGTTTTTCCATAGGCTCCGCCCCCCTGACGAGCATCACAAAAATCGACGCT
CAAGTCAGAGGTGGCGAAACCCGACAGGACTATAAAGATACCAGGCGTTTCCCCCTGGAAGCTCCCTCGT
GCGCTCTCCTGTTCCGACCCTGCCGCTTACCGGATACCTGTCCGCCTTTCTCCCTTCGGGAAGCGTGGCG
CTTTCTCATAGCTCACGCTGTAGGTATCTCAGTTCGGTGTAGGTCGTTCGCTCCAAGCTGGGCTGTGTGC
ACGAACCCCCCGTTCAGCCCGACCGCTGCGCCTTATCCGGTAACTATCGTCTTGAGTCCAACCCGGTAAG
ACACGACTTATCGCCACTGGCAGCAGCCACTGGTAACAGGATTAGCAGAGCGAGGTATGTAGGCGGTGCT
ACAGAGTTCTTGAAGTGGTGGCCTAACTACGGCTACACTAGAAGAACAGTATTTGGTATCTGCGCTCTGC
TGAAGCCAGTTACCTTCGGAAAAAGAGTTGGTAGCTCTTGATCCGGCAAACAAACCACCGCTGGTAGCGG
TGGTTTTTTTGTTTGCAAGCAGCAGATTACGCGCAGAAAAAAAGGATCTCAAGAAGATCCTTTGATCTTT
TCTACGGGGTCTGACGCTCAGTGGAACGAAAACTCACGTTAAGGGATTTTGGTCATGAGATTATCAAAAA
GGATCTTCACCTAGATCCTTTTAAATTAAAAATGAAGTTTTAAATCAATCTAAAGTATATATGAGTAAAC
TTGGTCTGACAGTTACCAATGCTTAATCAGTGAGGCACCTATCTCAGCGATCTGTCTATTTCGTTCATCC
ATAGTTGCATTTAAATTTCCGAACTCTCCAAGGCCCTCGTCGGAAAATCTTCAAACCTTTCGTCCGATCC
ATCTTGCAGGCTACCTCTCGAACGAACTATCGCAAGTCTCTTGGCCGGCCTTGCGCCTTGGCTATTGCTT
GGCAGCGCCTATCGCCAGGTATTACTCCAATCCCGAATATCCGAGATCGGGATCACCCGAGAGAAGTTCA
ACCTACATCCTCAATCCCGATCTATCCGAGATCCGAGGAATATCGAAATCGGGGCGCGCCTGGTGTACCG
AGAACGATCCTCTCAGTGCGAGTCTCGACGATCCATATCGTTGCTTGGCAGTCAGCCAGTCGGAATCCAG
CTTGGGACCCAGGAAGTCCAATCGTCAGATATTGTACTCAAGCCTGGTCACGGCAGCGTACCGATCTGTT
TAAACCTAGATATTGATAGTCTGATCGGTCAACGTATAATCGAGTCCTAGCTTTTGCAAACATCTATCAA
GAGACAGGATCAGCAGGAGGCTTTCGCATGAGTATTCAACATTTCCGTGTCGCCCTTATTCCCTTTTTTG
CGGCATTTTGCCTTCCTGTTTTTGCTCACCCAGAAACGCTGGTGAAAGTAAAAGATGCTGAAGATCAGTT
GGGTGCGCGAGTGGGTTACATCGAACTGGATCTCAACAGCGGTAAGATCCTTGAGAGTTTTCGCCCCGAA
GAACGCTTTCCAATGATGAGCACTTTTAAAGTTCTGCTATGTGGCGCGGTATTATCCCGTATTGACGCCG
GGCAAGAGCAACTCGGTCGCCGCATACACTATTCTCAGAATGACTTGGTTGAGTATTCACCAGTCACAGA
AAAGCATCTTACGGATGGCATGACAGTAAGAGAATTATGCAGTGCTGCCATAACCATGAGTGATAACACT
GCGGCCAACTTACTTCTGACAACGATTGGAGGACCGAAGGAGCTAACCGCTTTTTTGCACAACATGGGGG
ATCATGTAACTCGCCTTGATCGTTGGGAACCGGAGCTGAATGAAGCCATACCAAACGACGAGCGTGACAC
CACGATGCCTGTAGCAATGGCAACAACCTTGCGTAAACTATTAACTGGCGAACTACTTACTCTAGCTTCC
CGGCAACAGTTGATAGACTGGATGGAGGCGGATAAAGTTGCAGGACCACTTCTGCGCTCGGCCCTTCCGG
CTGGCTGGTTTATTGCTGATAAATCTGGAGCCGGTGAGCGTGGGTCTCGCGGTATCATTGCAGCACTGGG
GCCAGATGGTAAGCCCTCCCGTATCGTAGTTATCTACACGACGGGGAGTCAGGCAACTATGGATGAACGA
AATAGACAGATCGCTGAGATAGGTGCCTCACTGATTAAGCATTGGTAACCGATTCTAGGTGCATTGGCGC
AGAAAAAAATGCCTGATGCGACGCTGCGCGTCTTATACTCCCACATATGCCAGATTCAGCAACGGATACG
GCTTCCCCAACTTGCCCACTTCCATACGTGTCCTCCTTACCAGAAATTTATCCTTAAGATCCCGAATCGT
TTAAACTCGACTCTGGCTCTATCGAATCTCCGTCGTTTCGAGCTTACGCGAACAGCCGTGGCGCTCATTT
GCTCGTCGGGCATCGAATCTCGTCAGCTATCGTCAGCTTACCTTTTTGGCAGCGATCGCGGCTCCCGACA
TCTTGGACCATTAGCTCCACAGGTATCTTCTTCCCTCTAGTGGTCATAACAGCAGCTTCAGCTACCTCTC
AATTCAAAAAACCCCTCAAGACCCGTTTAGAGGCCCCAAGGGGTTATGCTATCAATCGTTGCGTTACACA
CACAAAAAACCAACACACATCCATCTTCGATGGATAGCGATTTTATTATCTAACTGCTGATCGAGTGTAG
CCAGATCTAGTAATCAATTACGGGGTCATTAGTTCATAGCCCATATATGGAGTTCCGCGTTACATAACTT
ACGGTAAATGGCCCGCCTGGCTGACCGCCCAACGACCCCCGCCCATTGACGTCAATAATGACGTATGTTC
CCATAGTAACGCCAATAGGGACTTTCCATTGACGTCAATGGGTGGAGTATTTACGGTAAACTGCCCACTT
GGCAGTACATCAAGTGTATCATATGCCAAGTACGCCCCCTATTGACGTCAATGACGGTAAATGGCCCGCC
TGGCATTATGCCCAGTACATGACCTTATGGGACTTTCCTACTTGGCAGTACATCTACGTATTAGTCATCG
CTATTACCATGCTGATGCGGTTTTGGCAGTACATCAATGGGCGTGGATAGCGGTTTGACTCACGGGGATT
TCCAAGTCTCCACCCCATTGACGTCAATGGGAGTTTGTTTTGGCACCAAAATCAACGGGACTTTCCAAAA
TGTCGTAACAACTCCGCCCCATTGACGCAAATGGGCGGTAGGCGTGTACGGTGGGAGGTCTATATAAGCA
GAGCTGGTTTAGTGAACCGTCAGATCAGATCTTTGTCGATCCTACCATCCACTCGACACACCCGCCAGCG
GCCGC
